>Addgene plasmid #126879 | pRSFDuet1-Cdc45 (delta 154–164) | addgene full sequence | sequence record 245620 | Addgene NGS Result
AGCCAGGATCCGAATTCGAGCTCGGCGCGCCTGCAGGTCGACAAGCTTGCGGCCGCATAATGCTTAAGTC
GAACAGAAAGTAATCGTATTGTACACGGCCGCATAATCGAAATTAATACGACTCACTATAGGGGAATTGT
GAGCGGATAACAATTCCCCATCTTAGTATATTAGTTAAGTATAAGAAGGAGATATACATATGTTCGTGTC
CGATTTCCGCAAAGAGTTCTACGAGGTGGTCCAGAGCCAGAGGGTCCTTCTCTTCGTGGCCTCGGACGTG
GATGCTCTGTGTGCGTGCAAGATCCTTCAGGCCTTGTTCCAGTGTGACCACGTGCAATATACGCTGGTTC
CAGTTTCTGGGTGGCAAGAACTTGAAACTGCATTTCTTGAGCATAAAGAACAGTTTCATTATTTTATTCT
CATAAACTGTGGAGCTAATGTAGACCTATTGGATATTCTTCAACCTGATGAAGACACTATATTCTTTGTG
TGTGACACCCATAGGCCAGTCAATGTCGTCAATGTATACAACGATACCCAGATCAAATTACTCATTAAAC
AAGATGATGACCTTGAAGTTCCCGCCTATGAAGACATCTTCAGGGATGAAGAGGAGGATGAAGAGCATTC
AGGAAATGACAGTGATGGGTCAGAGCCTGTGGAGCAAACCATGCGGAGGAGGCAGCGGCGAGAGTGGGAG
GCCCGGAGAAGAGACATCCTCTTTGACTACGAGCAGTATGAATATCATGGGACATCGTCAGCCATGGTGA
TGTTTGAGCTGGCTTGGATGCTGTCCAAGGACCTGAATGACATGCTGTGGTGGGCCATCGTTGGACTAAC
AGACCAGTGGGTGCAAGACAAGATCACTCAAATGAAATACGTGACTGATGTTGGTGTCCTGCAGCGCCAC
GTTTCCCGCCACAACCACCGGAACGAGGATGAGGAGAACACACTCTCCGTGGACTGCACACGGATCTCCT
TTGAGTATGACCTCCGCCTGGTGCTCTACCAGCACTGGTCCCTCCATGACAGCCTGTGCAACACCAGCTA
TACCGCAGCCAGGTTCAAGCTGTGGTCTGTGCATGGACAGAAGCGGCTCCAGGAGTTCCTTGCAGACATG
GGTCTTCCCCTGAAGCAGGTGAAGCAGAAGTTCCAGGCCATGGACATCTCCTTGAAGGAGAATTTGCGGG
AAATGATTGAAGAGTCTGCAAATAAATTTGGGATGAAGGACATGCGCGTGCAGACTTTCAGCATTCATTT
TGGGTTCAAGCACAAGTTTCTGGCCAGCGACGTGGTCTTTGCCACCATGTCTTTGATGGAGAGCCCCGAG
AAGGATGGCTCAGGGACAGATCACTTCATCCAGGCTCTGGACAGCCTCTCCAGGAGTAACCTGGACAAGC
TGTACCATGGCCTGGAACTCGCCAAGAAGCAGCTGCGAGCCACCCAGCAGACCATTGCCAGCTGCCTTTG
CACCAACCTCGTCATCTCCCAGGGGCCTTTCCTGTACTGCTCTCTCATGGAGGGCACTCCAGATGTCATG
CTGTTCTCTAGGCCGGCATCCCTAAGCCTGCTCAGCAAACACCTGCTCAAGTCCTTTGTGTGTTCGACAA
AGAACCGGCGCTGCAAACTGCTGCCCCTGGTGATGGCTGCCCCCCTGAGCATGGAGCATGGCACAGTGAC
CGTGGTGGGCATCCCCCCAGAGACCGACAGCTCGGACAGGAAGAACTTTTTTGGGAGGGCGTTTGAGAAG
GCAGCGGAAAGCACCAGCTCCCGGATGCTGCACAACCATTTTGACCTCTCAGTAATTGAGCTGAAAGCTG
AGGATCGGAGCAAGTTTCTGGACGCACTTATTTCCCTCCTGTCCTAACTCGAGTCTGGTAAAGAAACCGC
TGCTGCGAAATTTGAACGCCAGCACATGGACTCGTCTACTAGCGCAGCTTAATTAACCTAGGCTGCTGCC
ACCGCTGAGCAATAACTAGCATAACCCCTTGGGGCCTCTAAACGGGTCTTGAGGGGTTTTTTGCTGAAAC
CTCAGGCATTTGAGAAGCACACGGTCACACTGCTTCCGGTAGTCAATAAACCGGTAAACCAGCAATAGAC
ATAAGCGGCTATTTAACGACCCTGCCCTGAACCGACGACAAGCTGACGACCGGGTCTCCGCAAGTGGCAC
TTTTCGGGGAAATGTGCGCGGAACCCCTATTTGTTTATTTTTCTAAATACATTCAAATATGTATCCGCTC
ATGAATTAATTCTTAGAAAAACTCATCGAGCATCAAATGAAACTGCAATTTATTCATATCAGGATTATCA
ATACCATATTTTTGAAAAAGCCGTTTCTGTAATGAAGGAGAAAACTCACCGAGGCAGTTCCATAGGATGG
CAAGATCCTGGTATCGGTCTGCGATTCCGACTCGTCCAACATCAATACAACCTATTAATTTCCCCTCGTC
AAAAATAAGGTTATCAAGTGAGAAATCACCATGAGTGACGACTGAATCCGGTGAGAATGGCAAAAGTTTA
TGCATTTCTTTCCAGACTTGTTCAACAGGCCAGCCATTACGCTCGTCATCAAAATCACTCGCATCAACCA
AACCGTTATTCATTCGTGATTGCGCCTGAGCGAGACGAAATACGCGGTCGCTGTTAAAAGGACAATTACA
AACAGGAATCGAATGCAACCGGCGCAGGAACACTGCCAGCGCATCAACAATATTTTCACCTGAATCAGGA
TATTCTTCTAATACCTGGAATGCTGTTTTCCCGGGGATCGCAGTGGTGAGTAACCATGCATCATCAGGAG
TACGGATAAAATGCTTGATGGTCGGAAGAGGCATAAATTCCGTCAGCCAGTTTAGTCTGACCATCTCATC
TGTAACATCATTGGCAACGCTACCTTTGCCATGTTTCAGAAACAACTCTGGCGCATCGGGCTTCCCATAC
AATCGATAGATTGTCGCACCTGATTGCCCGACATTATCGCGAGCCCATTTATACCCATATAAATCAGCAT
CCATGTTGGAATTTAATCGCGGCCTAGAGCAAGACGTTTCCCGTTGAATATGGCTCATACTCTTCCTTTT
TCAATATTATTGAAGCATTTATCAGGGTTATTGTCTCATGAGCGGATACATATTTGAATGTATTTAGAAA
AATAAACAAATAGGCATGCAGCGCTCTTCCGCTTCCTCGCTCACTGACTCGCTACGCTCGGTCGTTCGAC
TGCGGCGAGCGGTGTCAGCTCACTCAAAAGCGGTAATACGGTTATCCACAGAATCAGGGGATAAAGCCGG
AAAGAACATGTGAGCAAAAAGCAAAGCACCGGAAGAAGCCAACGCCGCAGGCGTTTTTCCATAGGCTCCG
CCCCCCTGACGAGCATCACAAAAATCGACGCTCAAGCCAGAGGTGGCGAAACCCGACAGGACTATAAAGA
TACCAGGCGTTTCCCCCTGGAAGCTCCCTCGTGCGCTCTCCTGTTCCGACCCTGCCGCTTACCGGATACC
TGTCCGCCTTTCTCCCTTCGGGAAGCGTGGCGCTTTCTCATAGCTCACGCTGTTGGTATCTCAGTTCGGT
GTAGGTCGTTCGCTCCAAGCTGGGCTGTGTGCACGAACCCCCCGTTCAGCCCGACCGCTGCGCCTTATCC
GGTAACTATCGTCTTGAGTCCAACCCGGTAAGACACGACTTATCGCCACTGGCAGCAGCCATTGGTAACT
GATTTAGAGGACTTTGTCTTGAAGTTATGCACCTGTTAAGGCTAAACTGAAAGAACAGATTTTGGTGAGT
GCGGTCCTCCAACCCACTTACCTTGGTTCAAAGAGTTGGTAGCTCAGCGAACCTTGAGAAAACCACCGTT
GGTAGCGGTGGTTTTTCTTTATTTATGAGATGATGAATCAATCGGTCTATCAAGTCAACGAACAGCTATT
CCGTTACTCTAGATTTCAGTGCAATTTATCTCTTCAAATGTAGCACCTGAAGTCAGCCCCATACGATATA
AGTTGTAATTCTCATGTTAGTCATGCCCCGCGCCCACCGGAAGGAGCTGACTGGGTTGAAGGCTCTCAAG
GGCATCGGTCGAGATCCCGGTGCCTAATGAGTGAGCTAACTTACATTAATTGCGTTGCGCTCACTGCCCG
CTTTCCAGTCGGGAAACCTGTCGTGCCAGCTGCATTAATGAATCGGCCAACGCGCGGGGAGAGGCGGTTT
GCGTATTGGGCGCCAGGGTGGTTTTTCTTTTCACCAGTGAGACGGGCAACAGCTGATTGCCCTTCACCGC
CTGGCCCTGAGAGAGTTGCAGCAAGCGGTCCACGCTGGTTTGCCCCAGCAGGCGAAAATCCTGTTTGATG
GTGGTTAACGGCGGGATATAACATGAGCTGTCTTCGGTATCGTCGTATCCCACTACCGAGATGTCCGCAC
CAACGCGCAGCCCGGACTCGGTAATGGCGCGCATTGCGCCCAGCGCCATCTGATCGTTGGCAACCAGCAT
CGCAGTGGGAACGATGCCCTCATTCAGCATTTGCATGGTTTGTTGAAAACCGGACATGGCACTCCAGTCG
CCTTCCCGTTCCGCTATCGGCTGAATTTGATTGCGAGTGAGATATTTATGCCAGCCAGCCAGACGCAGAC
GCGCCGAGACAGAACTTAATGGGCCCGCTAACAGCGCGATTTGCTGGTGACCCAATGCGACCAGATGCTC
CACGCCCAGTCGCGTACCGTCTTCATGGGAGAAAATAATACTGTTGATGGGTGTCTGGTCAGAGACATCA
AGAAATAACGCCGGAACATTAGTGCAGGCAGCTTCCACAGCAATGGCATCCTGGTCATCCAGCGGATAGT
TAATGATCAGCCCACTGACGCGTTGCGCGAGAAGATTGTGCACCGCCGCTTTACAGGCTTCGACGCCGCT
TCGTTCTACCATCGACACCACCACGCTGGCACCCAGTTGATCGGCGCGAGATTTAATCGCCGCGACAATT
TGCGACGGCGCGTGCAGGGCCAGACTGGAGGTGGCAACGCCAATCAGCAACGACTGTTTGCCCGCCAGTT
GTTGTGCCACGCGGTTGGGAATGTAATTCAGCTCCGCCATCGCCGCTTCCACTTTTTCCCGCGTTTTCGC
AGAAACGTGGCTGGCCTGGTTCACCACGCGGGAAACGGTCTGATAAGAGACACCGGCATACTCTGCGACA
TCGTATAACGTTACTGGTTTCACATTCACCACCCTGAATTGACTCTCTTCCGGGCGCTATCATGCCATAC
CGCGAAAGGTTTTGCGCCATTCGATGGTGTCCGGGATCTCGACGCTCTCCCTTATGCGACTCCTGCATTA
GGAAATTAATACGACTCACTATAGGGGAATTGTGAGCGGATAACAATTCCCCTGTAGAAATAATTTTGTT
TAACTTTAATAAGGAGATATACCATGGGCAGCAGCCATCACCATCATCACCAC
Features (pLannotate 1.2.2; 18 found; start..end, strand, type, name):
    114..132     +  promoter       T7 promoter: promoter for bacteriophage T7 RNA polymerase
    133..157     +  protein_bind   lac operator: The lac repressor binds to the lac operator to inhibit transcription in E. coli. This inhibition can be relieved by adding lactose or isopropyl-β-D-thiogalactopyranoside (IPTG). lac repressor encoded by lacI
    200..1864    +  CDS            CDC45: CDC45_HUMAN - Also known as CDC45L, CDC45L2. Experimental evidence at protein level: Swiss-Prot protein existence level 1. Required for initiation of chromosomal DNA replication. From Homo sapiens (Human).
   1880..1921    +  CDS            S-Tag (fragment): affinity and epitope tag derived from pancreatic ribonuclease A
   1951..1968    +  CDS            SET1 (fragment): solubility-enhancement tag derived from T7 phage gene 10B
   1976..2023    +  terminator     T7 terminator: transcription terminator for bacteriophage T7 RNA polymerase
   2187..2244    +  promoter       AmpR promoter (fragment): bla
   2253..3068    -  CDS            KanR: aminoglycoside phosphotransferase; aph(3')-Ia; confers resistance to kanamycin in bacteria or G418 (Geneticin®) in eukaryotes
   3069..3160    -  promoter       AmpR promoter: bla
   3176..3925    -  rep_origin     RSF ori: Plasmids containing the RSF 1030 origin of replication can be propagated in E. coli cells that contain additional plasmids with compatible origins.
   4008..4072    -  CDS            TcR (fragment): tetracycline efflux protein; tet; confers resistance to tetracycline
   4087..4108    -  protein_bind   CAP binding site: CAP binding activates transcription in the presence of cAMP. E. coli catabolite activator protein
   4121..5203    -  CDS            lacI: lac repressor; lacI; The lac repressor binds to the lac operator to inhibit transcription in E. coli. This inhibition can be relieved by adding lactose or isopropyl-β-D-thiogalactopyranoside (IPTG).
   5204..5281    -  promoter       lacI promoter: lacI
   5289..5324    -  CDS            TcR (fragment): tetracycline efflux protein; tet; confers resistance to tetracycline
   5327..5345    +  promoter       T7 promoter: promoter for bacteriophage T7 RNA polymerase
   5346..5370    +  protein_bind   lac operator: The lac repressor binds to the lac operator to inhibit transcription in E. coli. This inhibition can be relieved by adding lactose or isopropyl-β-D-thiogalactopyranoside (IPTG). lac repressor encoded by lacI
   5385..5407    +  RBS            RBS: efficient ribosome binding site from bacteriophage T7 gene 10 (Olins and Rangwala, 1989)
