[The description below was written by a language model from this plasmid's Addgene catalogue record and pLannotate feature annotations shown in this document.]
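Description:
pRSFDuet1-Cdc45 (delta 154–164) is a bacterial expression plasmid built on pRSFDuet-1, a two-cassette T7 co-expression vector, and carries human CDC45 with residues 154–164 deleted. It replicates from the RSF1030 origin, listed as high copy, which is compatible with other common origins so that it can coexist with additional plasmids in the same E. coli cell. Selection is by kanamycin through an aminoglycoside phosphotransferase gene. The backbone also encodes lacI under its own promoter.

The 1.7 kb CDC45 insert was cloned between NdeI and XhoI, which places it in the second Duet cassette, downstream of a T7 promoter and lac operator and upstream of the T7 terminator. Transcription therefore requires a host that supplies T7 RNA polymerase, and it is held off by the lac repressor until induced with IPTG. The catalogue lists the protein as untagged. The annotation detects a partial S-tag just after the coding sequence, and this is most likely vector sequence lying beyond the insert's stop codon, although the record does not show this directly. The first cassette (T7 promoter, lac operator and T7 gene 10 ribosome binding site) is annotated without any coding sequence and appears to be empty. The short TcR, SET1 and AmpR promoter fragments look like residual backbone matches, not functional elements.

CDC45 is required for the initiation of chromosomal DNA replication. According to the record, this internally deleted version is the crystallisation construct, used to produce recombinant human Cdc45 in bacteria for structure determination in work related to the CMG helicase.
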