Addgene plasmid #126879: pRSFDuet1-Cdc45 (delta 154–164)
Purpose: Expresses crystallisation construct of human Cdc45 in bacteria
Depositing lab: Luca Pellegrini. Depositing organization: University of Cambridge. Publication: Structure of human Cdc45 and implications for CMG helicase function. Simon AC, Sannino V, Costanzo V, Pellegrini L. Nat Commun. 2016 May 18;7:11638. doi: 10.1038/ncomms11638. PubMed 27189187.
Backbone
  Vector backbone: pRSFDuet-1
  Backbone size w/o insert (bp): 3766
  Total vector size (bp): 5443
  Vector type: Bacterial Expression
Growth in bacteria
  Bacterial resistance: Kanamycin, 50 μg/mL
  Growth temperature: 37°C
  Growth strain: DH5alpha
  Copy number: High Copy
Gene/Insert
  Gene/Insert name: Human Cdc45
  Species: H. sapiens (human)
  Insert size (bp): 1677
  Mutation: deletion amino acid 154-164
  Entrez Gene: CDC45 (a.k.a. CDC45L, CDC45L2, MGORS7, PORC-PI-1)
  Promoter: T7 promoter
  Tag / fusion protein: No tag
  Cloning method: Restriction Enzyme; 5′ cloning site NdeI (not destroyed); 3′ cloning site XhoI (not destroyed)
  Sequencing primers: 5′ TTGTACACGGCCGCATAATC; 3′ GCTAGTTATTGCTCAGCGG
Resource information
  A portion of this plasmid was derived from a plasmid made by: This clone was already present before I joined the lab. But I have fully sequenced it to confirm.
Terms and licenses: Academic/Nonprofit Terms; Industry Terms: Not Available to Industry
How to cite: pRSFDuet1-Cdc45 (delta 154–164) was a gift from Luca Pellegrini (Addgene plasmid # 126879 ; http://n2t.net/addgene:126879 ; RRID:Addgene_126879)
